>Addgene plasmid #244020 | pUPD3_CDS_cI857 | addgene full sequence | sequence record 487851 | Addgene NGS Result
GGTCTCGAATGAGCACAAAAAAGAAACCATTAACACAAGAGCAGCTTGAGGACGCACGTCGCCTTAAAGC
AATTTATGAAAAAAAGAAAAATGAACTTGGCTTATCCCAGGAATCTGTCGCAGACAAGATGGGGATGGGG
CAGTCAGGCGTTGGTGCTTTATTTAATGGCATCAATGCATTAAATGCTTATAACGCCGCATTGCTTACAA
AAATTCTCAAAGTTAGCGTTGAAGAATTTAGCCCTTCAATCGCCAGAGAAATCTACGAGATGTATGAAGC
GGTTAGTATGCAGCCGTCACTTAGAAGTGAGTATGAGTACCCTGTTTTTTCTCATGTTCAGGCAGGGATG
TTCTCACCTGAGCTTAGAACCTTTACCAAAGGTGATGCGGAGAGATGGGTAAGCACAACCAAAAAAGCCA
GTGATTCTGCATTCTGGCTTGAGGTTGAAGGTAATTCCATGACCGCACCAACAGGCTCCAAGCCAAGCTT
TCCTGACGGAATGTTAATTCTCGTTGACCCTGAGCAGGCTGTTGAGCCAGGTGATTTCTGCATAGCCAGA
CTTGGGGGTGATGAGTTTACCTTCAAGAAACTGATCAGGGATAGCGGTCAGGTGTTTTTACAACCACTAA
ACCCACAGTACCCAATGATCCCATGCAATGAGAGTTGTTCCGTTGTGGGGAAAGTTATCGCTAGTCAGTG
GCCTGAAGAAACGTTTGGCTGAGCTTCGAGACCACTCATCGCCCAATCACTAGTGAATTCGTTCTATAGT
GTCACCTAAATACCATAGAGCCGTTGGTCATAGCTGTTTCCTGTCCAGGCATCATGACACGGTTATCCAC
AGAATCAGGGGATAACGCAGGAAAGAACATGTGAGCAAAAGGCCAGCAAAAGGCCAGGAACCGTAAAAAG
GCCGCGTTGCTGGCGTTTTTCCATAGGCTCCGCCCCCCTGACGAGCATCACAAAAATCGACGCTCAAGTC
AGAGGTGGCGAAACCCGACAGGACTATAAAGATACCAGGCGTTTCCCCCTGGAAGCTCCCTCGTGCGCTC
TCCTGTTCCGACCCTGCCGCTTACCGGATACCTGTCCGCCTTTCTCCCTTCGGGAAGCGTGGCGCTTTCT
CATAGCTCACGCTGTAGGTATCTCAGTTCGGTGTAGGTCGTTCGCTCCAAGCTGGGCTGTGTGCACGAAC
CCCCCGTTCAGCCCGACCGCTGCGCCTTATCCGGTAACTATCGTCTTGAGTCCAACCCGGTAAGACACGA
CTTATCGCCACTGGCAGCAGCCACTGGTAACAGGATTAGCAGAGCGAGGTATGTAGGCGGTGCTACAGAG
TTCTTGAAGTGGTGGCCTAACTACGGCTACACTAGAAGAACAGTATTTGGTATCTGCGCTCTGCTGAAGC
CAGTTACCTTCGGAAAAAGAGTTGGTAGCTCTTGATCCGGCAAACAAACCACCGCTGGTAGCGGTGGTTT
TTTTGTTTGCAAGCAGCAGATTACGCGCAGAAAAAAAGGATCTCAAGAAGATCCTTTGATCTTTTCTACG
GGGTCTGACGCTCAGTGGAACGAAAACTCACGTTAAGGGATTTTGGTCATGAGATTATCAAAAAGGATCT
TCACCTAGATCCTTTTGTGATGATCGGCACGTAAGAGGTTCCAACTTTCACCATAATGAAATAAGATCAC
TACCGGGCGTATTTTTTGAGTTATCGAGATTTTCAGGAGCTAAGGAAGCTAAAATGGAGAAAAAAATCAC
TGGATATACCACCGTTGATATATCCCAATGGCATCGTAAAGAACATTTTGAGGCATTTCAGTCAGTTGCT
CAATGTACCTATAACCAGACCGTTCAGCTGGATATTACGGCCTTTTTAAAGACCGTAAAGAAAAATAAGC
ACAAGTTTTATCCGGCCTTTATTCACATTCTTGCCCGCCTGATGAATGCTCATCCGGAATTCCGTATGGC
AATGAAAGACGGTGAGCTGGTGATATGGGATAGTGTTCACCCTTGTTACACCGTTTTCCATGAGCAAACT
GAAACGTTTTCATCGCTCTGGAGTGAATACCACGACGATTTCCGGCAGTTTCTACACATATATTCGCAAG
ATGTGGCGTGTTACGGTGAAAACCTGGCCTATTTCCCTAAAGGGTTTATTGAGAATATGTTTTTCGTGTC
AGCCAATCCCTGGGTGAGTTTCACCAGTTTTGATTTAAACGTGGCCAATATGGACAACTTCTTCGCCCCC
GTTTTCACCATGGGCAAATATTATACGCAAGGCGACAAGGTGCTGATGCCGCTGGCGATTCAGGTTCATC
ATGCCGTTTGTGATGGCTTCCATGTCGGCAGAATGCTTAATGAATTACAACAGTACTGCGATGAGTGGCA
GGGCGGGGCGTAATTTTTTTAAGGCAGTTATTGGTGCCCTTAAACGCCTGGTTGCTACGCCTGAATAAGT
GATAATAAGCGGATGAATGGCAGAAATTCGATGATAAGCTGTCAAACATGATGT
[125 nt withheld, positions 2505-2629]
C
[91 nt withheld, positions 2631-2721]
AGGGTGATGGTTCACGTAGTGGGCCAGCGCCCTGATAGACGGTTTTTCGCCCTTTGACGTTGGAGTCCAC
GTTCTTT
[37 nt withheld, positions 2799-2835]
ACCCTATCTCGGTCTATTCTTTTGATTTATAAGGGATTTTGCCGATTTCGGCCTATTGGTTAAAAAATGA
GCTGATTTAACAAAAATTTAACGCGAATTTTAACAAAATATTAACGCTTACAATTTTAACATTGTAGAAA
CGCATGTAAAACGACGGCCAGTGAATTGTAATACGACTCACTATAGGGTGAATTCCGCTTAGGACCTTAG
ATATTGATCTCAA
Features (pLannotate 1.2.2; 9 found; start..end, strand, type, name):
      9..722     +  CDS            λ repressor (ts): temperature-sensitive variant of the phage λ repressor; cIts; thermosensitivity is conferred by the A67T mutation
    763..781     -  promoter       SP6 promoter: promoter for bacteriophage SP6 RNA polymerase
    928..1516    -  rep_origin     ori: high-copy-number ColE1/pMB1/pBR322/pUC origin of replication
   1631..1733    +  promoter       cat promoter: promoter of the E. coli cat gene encoding chloramphenicol acetyltransferase
   1734..2390    +  CDS            cat: CAT_ECOLX - Experimental evidence at protein level: Swiss-Prot protein existence level 1. This enzyme is an effector of chloramphenicol resistance in bacteria. From Escherichia coli. This protein is used as a marker in many commonly used cloning vectors, such as pACYC184.
   2478..2495    -  promoter       tet promoter (fragment): E. coli promoter for tetracycline efflux protein gene
   2506..2961    +  rep_origin     f1 ori (sequence partly withheld): f1 bacteriophage origin of replication; arrow indicates direction of (+) strand synthesis
   2980..3001    -  CDS            lacZα (fragment): LacZα fragment of β-galactosidase; lacZ fragment
   3004..3022    +  promoter       T7 promoter: promoter for bacteriophage T7 RNA polymerase
