[The description below was written by a language model from this plasmid's Addgene catalogue record and pLannotate feature annotations shown in this document.]
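Description:
pUPD3_CDS_cI857 is a GoldenBraid2.0 level-0 part plasmid that stores the coding sequence of cI857, the temperature-sensitive variant of the bacteriophage λ repressor, in the pUPD3 universal domestication backbone. The sequenced plasmid is about 3.1 kb. It is maintained in E. coli at high copy through a ColE1/pUC-type origin and selected with chloramphenicol via a cat gene driven by its own promoter. The backbone also carries an f1 phage origin, a short tet promoter fragment, and a remnant of lacZα, the last presumably left over from the screening cassette that the insert replaces during cloning. T7 and SP6 phage promoters flank the insertion site.

The 714 bp insert is annotated as the thermosensitive λ repressor, with the A67T substitution responsible for heat lability. The catalogue lists the species as Escherichia coli, although the gene originates from phage λ. No bacterial promoter, ribosome binding site or terminator dedicated to cI857 is annotated. This fits its role as a promoterless "CDS" part rather than a finished expression unit, despite the "bacterial expression" vector type in the record. The part was inserted by Golden Gate cloning and is meant to be released by type IIS restriction and combined with promoter, RBS and terminator parts into transcriptional units and then multigene assemblies.

Once expressed, cI857 represses λ promoters such as pL and pR at permissive low temperatures and loses activity when the temperature is raised, giving heat-inducible control of downstream genes. The plasmid belongs to a characterized GoldenBraid toolkit for E. coli and other enteric bacteria.
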