Addgene plasmid #244020: pUPD3_CDS_cI857
Purpose: GoldenBraid2.0 Temperature-dependent transcriptional repressor.
Depositing lab: Christophe Herman. Depositing organization: Baylor College of Medicine. Publication: GoldenBraid2.0 E. coli: a comprehensive and characterized toolkit for enterics. Cooke MB, Welch KT, Ramirez LD, Wen AX, Marciano DC, Herman C. Synth Biol (Oxf). 2025 Aug 14;10(1):ysaf015. doi: 10.1093/synbio/ysaf015. eCollection 2025. PubMed 40927394.
Backbone
  Vector backbone: pUPD3
  Vector type: Bacterial Expression
Growth in bacteria
  Bacterial resistance: Chloramphenicol, 25 μg/mL
  Growth temperature: 37°C
  Growth strain: DH5alpha
  Copy number: High Copy
Gene/Insert
  Gene/Insert name: cI857
  Species: Escherichia coli
  Insert size (bp): 714
  Cloning method: Golden Gate
Terms and licenses: Academic/Nonprofit Terms; Industry Terms: Not Available to Industry
How to cite: pUPD3_CDS_cI857 was a gift from Christophe Herman (Addgene plasmid # 244020 ; http://n2t.net/addgene:244020 ; RRID:Addgene_244020)
